Addgene plasmid #45968: pCMV-Luc
Depositing lab: Ralf Kuehn. Depositing organization: Helmholtz Munich.
Backbone
  Vector backbone: pGL3 basic
  Backbone manufacturer: Promega
  Total vector size (bp): 5566
  Vector type: Mammalian Expression
Growth in bacteria
  Bacterial resistance: Ampicillin, 100 μg/mL
  Growth temperature: 37°C
  Growth strain: DH5alpha
  Copy number: High Copy
Gene/Insert
  Gene/Insert name: Luciferase
  Species: Firefly
  Promoter: CMV
  Cloning method: Restriction Enzyme; 5′ cloning site XhoI (not destroyed); 3′ cloning site HindIII (destroyed during cloning)
  Sequencing primers: 5′ cgggcctcttcgctatt
Terms and licenses: Academic/Nonprofit Terms; Industry Terms: Not Available to Industry
How to cite: pCMV-Luc was a gift from Ralf Kuehn (Addgene plasmid # 45968 ; http://n2t.net/addgene:45968 ; RRID:Addgene_45968)
