[The description below was written by a language model from this plasmid's Addgene catalogue record and pLannotate feature annotations shown in this document.]
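Description:
pCMV-Luc is a 5,566 bp mammalian expression plasmid built on the Promega pGL3 basic backbone, a promoterless firefly luciferase reporter vector. Here the human cytomegalovirus immediate early enhancer and promoter have been placed upstream of the reporter by restriction cloning between XhoI (retained) and HindIII (destroyed), converting the backbone into a constitutive luciferase expression construct. The plasmid is propagated in E. coli as a high-copy vector through its ColE1/pUC-type origin and is selected with ampicillin via the β-lactamase gene and its native promoter. An f1 bacteriophage origin is also present, which in principle allows production of single-stranded DNA. No mammalian selection marker is annotated, so the plasmid appears suited to transient transfection.

The payload is the luc+ version of the firefly luciferase coding sequence, an enhanced form of the gene, driven by the strong CMV enhancer/promoter and terminated by an SV40 polyadenylation signal. Upstream of the promoter region, the pGL3 backbone contributes a synthetic poly(A) signal and an RNA polymerase II transcriptional pause site from the human α2 globin gene. These elements limit read-through from spurious transcripts that start in the backbone, so the luciferase signal reflects activity of the inserted promoter. Short annotated fragments of SV40 large T antigen, a tetracycline resistance gene and lacZα are backbone remnants and are not expected to be functional. The record does not state a specific application beyond luciferase expression. Plasmids of this design are commonly used as a positive control or normalisation reporter in luminescence assays, or for gauging transfection efficiency in mammalian cells.
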