Features (pLannotate 1.2.2; 13 found; start..end, strand, type, name):
    120..499     +  enhancer       CMV enhancer: human cytomegalovirus immediate early enhancer
    500..703     +  promoter       CMV promoter: human cytomegalovirus (CMV) immediate early promoter
    836..2488    +  CDS            luciferase: firefly luciferase; luc+; enhanced luc+ version of the luciferase gene
   2529..2650    -  polyA_signal   SV40 poly(A) signal: SV40 polyadenylation signal
   2673..2741    -  CDS            large T antigen (fragment): large T antigen from SV40 (simian virus 40)
   2757..2889    +  CDS            TcR (fragment): tetracycline efflux protein; tet; confers resistance to tetracycline
   3069..3657    -  rep_origin     ori: high-copy-number ColE1/pMB1/pBR322/pUC origin of replication
   3828..4688    -  CDS            AmpR: β-lactamase; bla; confers resistance to ampicillin, carbenicillin, and related antibiotics
   4689..4793    -  promoter       AmpR promoter: bla
   4820..5248    +  rep_origin     f1 ori (sequence partly withheld): f1 bacteriophage origin of replication; arrow indicates direction of (+) strand synthesis
   5280..5347    -  CDS            lacZα (fragment): LacZα fragment of β-galactosidase; lacZ fragment
   5406..5454    +  polyA_signal   poly(A) signal: synthetic polyadenylation signal
   5468..5559    +  misc_feature   pause site: RNA polymerase II transcriptional pause signal from the human α2 globin gene
>Addgene plasmid #45968 | pCMV-Luc | depositor full sequence | sequence record 64565 | Luciferase expression vaector
GGTACCGAGCTCTTACGCGTGCTAGCCCGGGCTCGAGGAGCTTGGCCCATTGCATACGTTGTATCCATAT
CATAATATGTACATTTATATTGGCTCATGTCCAACATTACCGCCATGTTGACATTGATTATTGACTAGTT
ATTAATAGTAATCAATTACGGGGTCATTAGTTCATAGCCCATATATGGAGTTCCGCGTTACATAACTTAC
GGTAAATGGCCCGCCTGGCTGACCGCCCAACGACCCCCGCCCATTGACGTCAATAATGACGTATGTTCCC
ATAGTAACGCCAATAGGGACTTTCCATTGACGTCAATGGGTGGAGTATTTACGCTAAACTGCCCACTTGG
CAGTACATCAAGTGTATCATATGCCAAGTACGCCCCCTATTGACGTCAATGACGGTAAATGGCCCGCCTG
GCATTATGCCCAGTACATGACCTTATGGGACTTTCCTACTTGGCAGTACATCTACGTATTAGTCATCGCT
ATTACCATGGTGATGCGGTTTTGGCAGTACATCAATGGGCGTGGATAGCGGTTTGACTCACGGGGATTTC
CAAGTCTCCACCCCATTGACGTCAATGGGAGTTTGTTTTGGCACCAAAATCAACGGGACTTTCCAAAATG
TCGTAACAACTCCGCCCCATTGACGCAAATGGGCGGTAGGCGTGTACGGTGGGAGGTCTATATAAGCAGA
GCTCGTTTAGTGAACCGTCAGATCGCCTGGAGACGCCATCCACGCTGTTTTGACCTCCATAGAAGACACC
GGGACCGATCCAGCCTCCGCGGCCCCGAATTAGCTTGGCATTCCGGTACTGTTGGTAAAGCCACCATGGA
AGACGCCAAAAACATAAAGAAAGGCCCGGCGCCATTCTATCCGCTGGAAGATGGAACCGCTGGAGAGCAA
CTGCATAAGGCTATGAAGAGATACGCCCTGGTTCCTGGAACAATTGCTTTTACAGATGCACATATCGAGG
TGGACATCACTTACGCTGAGTACTTCGAAATGTCCGTTCGGTTGGCAGAAGCTATGAAACGATATGGGCT
GAATACAAATCACAGAATCGTCGTATGCAGTGAAAACTCTCTTCAATTCTTTATGCCGGTGTTGGGCGCG
TTATTTATCGGAGTTGCAGTTGCGCCCGCGAACGACATTTATAATGAACGTGAATTGCTCAACAGTATGG
GCATTTCGCAGCCTACCGTGGTGTTCGTTTCCAAAAAGGGGTTGCAAAAAATTTTGAACGTGCAAAAAAA
GCTCCCAATCATCCAAAAAATTATTATCATGGATTCTAAAACGGATTACCAGGGATTTCAGTCGATGTAC
ACGTTCGTCACATCTCATCTACCTCCCGGTTTTAATGAATACGATTTTGTGCCAGAGTCCTTCGATAGGG
ACAAGACAATTGCACTGATCATGAACTCCTCTGGATCTACTGGTCTGCCTAAAGGTGTCGCTCTGCCTCA
TAGAACTGCCTGCGTGAGATTCTCGCATGCCAGAGATCCTATTTTTGGCAATCAAATCATTCCGGATACT
GCGATTTTAAGTGTTGTTCCATTCCATCACGGTTTTGGAATGTTTACTACACTCGGATATTTGATATGTG
GATTTCGAGTCGTCTTAATGTATAGATTTGAAGAAGAGCTGTTTCTGAGGAGCCTTCAGGATTACAAGAT
TCAAAGTGCGCTGCTGGTGCCAACCCTATTCTCCTTCTTCGCCAAAAGCACTCTGATTGACAAATACGAT
TTATCTAATTTACACGAAATTGCTTCTGGTGGCGCTCCCCTCTCTAAGGAAGTCGGGGAAGCGGTTGCCA
AGAGGTTCCATCTGCCAGGTATCAGGCAAGGATATGGGCTCACTGAGACTACATCAGCTATTCTGATTAC
ACCCGAGGGGGATGATAAACCGGGCGCGGTCGGTAAAGTTGTTCCATTTTTTGAAGCGAAGGTTGTGGAT
CTGGATACCGGGAAAACGCTGGGCGTTAATCAAAGAGGCGAACTGTGTGTGAGAGGTCCTATGATTATGT
CCGGTTATGTAAACAATCCGGAAGCGACCAACGCCTTGATTGACAAGGATGGATGGCTACATTCTGGAGA
CATAGCTTACTGGGACGAAGACGAACACTTCTTCATCGTTGACCGCCTGAAGTCTCTGATTAAGTACAAA
GGCTATCAGGTGGCTCCCGCTGAATTGGAATCCATCTTGCTCCAACACCCCAACATCTTCGACGCAGGTG
TCGCAGGTCTTCCCGACGATGACGCCGGTGAACTTCCCGCCGCCGTTGTTGTTTTGGAGCACGGAAAGAC
GATGACGGAAAAAGAGATCGTGGATTACGTCGCCAGTCAAGTAACAACCGCGAAAAAGTTGCGCGGAGGA
GTTGTGTTTGTGGACGAAGTACCGAAAGGTCTTACCGGAAAACTCGACGCAAGAAAAATCAGAGAGATCC
TCATAAAGGCCAAGAAGGGCGGAAAGATCGCCGTGTAATTCTAGAGTCGGGGCGGCCGGCCGCTTCGAGC
AGACATGATAAGATACATTGATGAGTTTGGACAAACCACAACTAGAATGCAGTGAAAAAAATGCTTTATT
TGTGAAATTTGTGATGCTATTGCTTTATTTGTAACCATTATAAGCTGCAATAAACAAGTTAACAACAACA
ATTGCATTCATTTTATGTTTCAGGTTCAGGGGGAGGTGTGGGAGGTTTTTTAAAGCAAGTAAAACCTCTA
CAAATGTGGTAAAATCGATAAGGATCCGTCGACCGATGCCCTTGAGAGCCTTCAACCCAGTCAGCTCCTT
CCGGTGGGCGCGGGGCATGACTATCGTCGCCGCACTTATGACTGTCTTCTTTATCATGCAACTCGTAGGA
CAGGTGCCGGCAGCGCTCTTCCGCTTCCTCGCTCACTGACTCGCTGCGCTCGGTCGTTCGGCTGCGGCGA
GCGGTATCAGCTCACTCAAAGGCGGTAATACGGTTATCCACAGAATCAGGGGATAACGCAGGAAAGAACA
TGTGAGCAAAAGGCCAGCAAAAGGCCAGGAACCGTAAAAAGGCCGCGTTGCTGGCGTTTTTCCATAGGCT
CCGCCCCCCTGACGAGCATCACAAAAATCGACGCTCAAGTCAGAGGTGGCGAAACCCGACAGGACTATAA
AGATACCAGGCGTTTCCCCCTGGAAGCTCCCTCGTGCGCTCTCCTGTTCCGACCCTGCCGCTTACCGGAT
ACCTGTCCGCCTTTCTCCCTTCGGGAAGCGTGGCGCTTTCTCATAGCTCACGCTGTAGGTATCTCAGTTC
GGTGTAGGTCGTTCGCTCCAAGCTGGGCTGTGTGCACGAACCCCCCGTTCAGCCCGACCGCTGCGCCTTA
TCCGGTAACTATCGTCTTGAGTCCAACCCGGTAAGACACGACTTATCGCCACTGGCAGCAGCCACTGGTA
ACAGGATTAGCAGAGCGAGGTATGTAGGCGGTGCTACAGAGTTCTTGAAGTGGTGGCCTAACTACGGCTA
CACTAGAAGAACAGTATTTGGTATCTGCGCTCTGCTGAAGCCAGTTACCTTCGGAAAAAGAGTTGGTAGC
TCTTGATCCGGCAAACAAACCACCGCTGGTAGCGGTGGTTTTTTTGTTTGCAAGCAGCAGATTACGCGCA
GAAAAAAAGGATCTCAAGAAGATCCTTTGATCTTTTCTACGGGGTCTGACGCTCAGTGGAACGAAAACTC
ACGTTAAGGGATTTTGGTCATGAGATTATCAAAAAGGATCTTCACCTAGATCCTTTTAAATTAAAAATGA
AGTTTTAAATCAATCTAAAGTATATATGAGTAAACTTGGTCTGACAGTTACCAATGCTTAATCAGTGAGG
CACCTATCTCAGCGATCTGTCTATTTCGTTCATCCATAGTTGCCTGACTCCCCGTCGTGTAGATAACTAC
GATACGGGAGGGCTTACCATCTGGCCCCAGTGCTGCAATGATACCGCGAGACCCACGCTCACCGGCTCCA
GATTTATCAGCAATAAACCAGCCAGCCGGAAGGGCCGAGCGCAGAAGTGGTCCTGCAACTTTATCCGCCT
CCATCCAGTCTATTAATTGTTGCCGGGAAGCTAGAGTAAGTAGTTCGCCAGTTAATAGTTTGCGCAACGT
TGTTGCCATTGCTACAGGCATCGTGGTGTCACGCTCGTCGTTTGGTATGGCTTCATTCAGCTCCGGTTCC
CAACGATCAAGGCGAGTTACATGATCCCCCATGTTGTGCAAAAAAGCGGTTAGCTCCTTCGGTCCTCCGA
TCGTTGTCAGAAGTAAGTTGGCCGCAGTGTTATCACTCATGGTTATGGCAGCACTGCATAATTCTCTTAC
TGTCATGCCATCCGTAAGATGCTTTTCTGTGACTGGTGAGTACTCAACCAAGTCATTCTGAGAATAGTGT
ATGCGGCGACCGAGTTGCTCTTGCCCGGCGTCAATACGGGATAATACCGCGCCACATAGCAGAACTTTAA
AAGTGCTCATCATTGGAAAACGTTCTTCGGGGCGAAAACTCTCAAGGATCTTACCGCTGTTGAGATCCAG
TTCGATGTAACCCACTCGTGCACCCAACTGATCTTCAGCATCTTTTACTTTCACCAGCGTTTCTGGGTGA
GCAAAAACAGGAAGGCAAAATGCCGCAAAAAAGGGAATAAGGGCGACACGGAAATGTTGAATACTCATAC
TCTTCCTTTTTCAATATTATTGAAGCATTTATCAGGGTTATTGTCTCATGAGCGGATACATATTTGAATG
TATTTAGAAAAATAAACAAATAGGGGTTCCGCGCACATTTCCCCGAAAAGTGCCACCTG
[124 nt withheld, positions 4820-4943]
C
[91 nt withheld, positions 4945-5035]
A
[49 nt withheld, positions 5037-5085]
CCTTTGACGTTGGAGTCCACGTTCTTT
[37 nt withheld, positions 5113-5149]
ACCCTATCTCGGTCTATTCTTTTGATTTATAAGGGATTTTGCCGATTTCGGCCTATTGGTTAAAAAATGA
GCTGATTTAACAAAAATTTAACGCGAATTTTAACAAAATATTAACGCTTACAATTTGCCATTCGCCATTC
AGGCTGCGCAACTGTTGGGAAGGGCGATCGGTGCGGGCCTCTTCGCTATTACGCCAGCCCAAGCTACCAT
GATAAGTAAGTAATATTAAGGTACGGGAGGTACTTGGAGCGGCCGCAATAAAATATCTTTATTTTCATTA
CATCTGTGTGTTGGTTTTTTGTGTGAATCGATAGTACTAACATACGCTCTCCATCAAAACAAAACGAAAC
AAAACAAACTAGCAAAATAGGCTGTCCCCAGTGCAAGTGCAGGTGCCAGAACATTTCTCTATCGATA
