>Addgene plasmid #45968 | pCMV-Luc | addgene partial sequence | sequence record 68792 | LucNrev 5'-CCTTATGCAGTTGCTCTCC-3'
GGCGCCGGGCCTTTCTTTATGTTTTTGGCGTCTTCCATGGTGGCTTTACCAACAGTACCGGAATGCCAAG
CTAATTCGGGGCCGCGGAGGCTGGATCGGTCCCGGTGTCTTCTATGGAGGTCAAAACAGCGTGGATGGCG
TCTCCAGGCGATCTGACGGTTCACTAAACGAGCTCTGCTTATATAGACCTCCCACCGTACACGCCTACCG
CCCATTTGCGTCAATGGGGCGGAGTTGTTACGACATTTTGGAAAGTCCCGTTGATTTTGGTGCCAAAACA
AACTCCCATTGACGTCAATGGGGTGGAGACTTGGAAATCCCCGTGAGTCAAACCGCTATCCACGCCCATT
GATGTACTGCCAAAACCGCATCACCATGGTAATAGCGATGACTAATACGTAGATGTACTGCCAAGTAGGA
AAGTCCCATAAGGTCATGTACTGGGCATAATGCCAGGCGGGCCATTTACCGTCATTGACGTCAATAGGGG
GCGTACTTGGCATATGATACACTTGATGTACTGCCAAGTGGGCAGTTTACCGTAAATACTCCACCCATTG
ACGTCAATGGAAAGTCCCTATTGGCGTTACTATGGGAACATACGTCATTATTGACGTCAATGGGCGGGGG
TCGTTGGGCGGTCAGCCAGGCGGGCCATTTACCGTAAGTTATGTAACGCGGAACTCCATATATGGGCTAT
GAACTAATGACCCCGTAATTGATTACTATTAATAACTAGTCAATAATCAATGTCAACATGGCGGTAATGT
TGGACATGAGCCAATATAAATGTACATATTATGATATGGATACAACGTATGCAATGGGCCAAGCTCCTCG
AGCCCGGGCTAGCACGCGTAAGAGCTCGGTACCTATCGATAGAGAAATGTTCTGGCACCTGCACTTGCAC
TGGGGACAGCCT
